>Addgene plasmid #197043 | pGAD424-Rabex-5 | addgene full sequence | sequence record 388865 | Addgene NGS Result
TCGTAGATACTGAAAAACCCCGCAAGTTCACTTCAACTGTGCATCGTGCACCATCTCAATTTCTTTCATT
TATACATCGTTTTGCCTTCTTTTATGTAACTATACTCCTCTAAGTTTCAATCTTGGCCATGTAACCTCTG
ATCTATAGAATTTTTTAAATGACTAGAATTAATGCCCATCTTTTTTTTGGACCTAAATTCTTCATGAAAA
TATATTACGAGGGCTTATTCAGAAGCTTTGGACTTCTTCGCCAGAGGTTTGGTCAAGTCTCCAATCAAGG
TTGTCGGCTTGTCTACCTTGCCAGAAATTTACGAAAAGATGGAAAAGGGTCAAATCGTTGGTAGATACGT
TGTTGACACTTCTAAATAAGCGAATTTCTTATGATTTATGATTTTTATTATTAAATAAGTTATAAAAAAA
ATAAGTGTATACAAATTTTAAAGTGACTCTTAGGTTTTAAAACGAAAATTCTTATTCTTGAGTAACTCTT
TCCTGTAGGTCAGGTTGCTTTCTCAGGTATAGCATGAGGTCGCTCTTATTGACCACACCTCTACCGGCAT
GCCGGTCGAAATTCCCCTACCCTATGAACATATTCCATTTTGTAATTTCGTGTCGTTTCTATTATGAATT
TCATTTATAAAGTTTATGTACAAATATCATAAAAAAAGAGAATCTTTTTAAGCAAGGATTTTCTTAACTT
CTTCGGCGACAGCATCACCGACTTCGGTGGTACTGTTGGAACCACCTAAATCACCAGTTCTGATACCTGC
ATCCAAAACCTTTTTAACTGCATCTTCAATGGCCTTACCTTCTTCAGGCAAGTTCAATGACAATTTCAAC
ATCATTGCAGCAGACAAGATAGTGGCGATAGGGTTGACCTTATTCTTTGGCAAATCTGGAGCAGAACCGT
GGCATGGTTCGTACAAACCAAATGCGGTGTTCTTGTCTGGCAAAGAGGCCAAGGACGCAGATGGCAACAA
ACCCAAGGAACCTGGGATAACGGAGGCTTCATCGGAGATGATATCACCAAACATGTTGCTGGTGATTATA
ATACCATTTAGGTGGGTTGGGTTCTTAACTAGGATCATGGCGGCAGAATCAATCAATTGATGTTGAACCT
TCAATGTAGGAAATTCGTTCTTGATGGTTTCCTCCACAGTTTTTCTCCATAATCTTGAAGAGGCCAAAAC
ATTAGCTTTATCCAAGGACCAAATAGGCAATGGTGGCTCATGTTGTAGGGCCATGAAAGCGGCCATTCTT
GTGATTCTTTGCACTTCTGGAACGGTGTATTGTTCACTATCCCAAGCGACACCATCACCATCGTCTTCCT
TTCTCTTACCAAAGTAAATACCTCCCACTAATTCTCTGACAACAACGAAGTCAGTACCTTTAGCAAATTG
TGGCTTGATTGGAGATAAGTCTAAAAGAGAGTCGGATGCAAAGTTACATGGTCTTAAGTTGGCGTACAAT
TGAAGTTCTTTACGGATTTTTAGTAAACCTTGTTCAGGTCTAACACTACCTGTACCCCATTTAGGACCAC
CCACAGCACCTAACAAAACGGCATCAGCCTTCTTGGAGGCTTCCAGCGCCTCATCTGGAAGTGGAACACC
TGTAGCATCGATAGCAGCACCACCAATTAAATGATTTTCGAAATCGAACTTGACATTGGAACGAACATCA
GAAATAGCTTTAAGAACCTTAATGGCTTCGGCTGTGATTTCTTGACCAACGTGGTCACCTGGCAAAACGA
CGATCTTCTTAGGGGCAGACATTAGAATGGTATATCCTTGAAATATATATATATATTGCTGAAATGTAAA
AGGTAAGAAAAGTTAGAAAGTAAGACGATTGCTAACCACCTATTGGAAAAAACAATAGGTCCTTAAATAA
TATTGTCAACTTCAAGTATTGTGATGCAAGCATTTAGTCATGAACGCTTCTCTATTCTATATGAAAAGCC
GGTTCCGGCGCTCTCACCTTTCCTTTTTCTCCCAATTTTTCAGTTGAAAAAGGTATATGCGTCAGGCGAC
CTCTGAAATTAACAAAAAATTTCCAGTCATCGAATTTGATTCTGTGCGATAGCGCCCCTGTGTGTTCTCG
TTATGTTGAGGAAAAAAATAATGGTTGCTAAGAGATTCGAACTCTTGCATCTTACGATACCTGAGTATTC
CCACAGTTGGGGGATCTCGACTCTAGCTAGAGGATCAATTCGTAATCATGTCATAGCTGTTTCCTGTGTG
AAATTGTTATCCGCTCACAATTCCACACAACATACGAGCCGGAAGCATAAAGTGTAAAGCCTGGGGTGCC
TAATGAGTGAGCTAACTCACATTAATTGCGTTGCGCTCACTGCCCGCTTTCCAGTCGGGAAACCTGTCGT
GCCAGCTGCATTAATGAATCGGCCAACGCGCGGGGAGAGGCGGTTTGCGTATTGGGCGCTCTTCCGCTTC
CTCGCTCACTGACTCGCTGCGCTCGGTCGTTCGGCTGCGGCGAGCGGTATCAGCTCACTCAAAGGCGGTA
ATACGGTTATCCACAGAATCAGGGGATAACGCAGGAAAGAACATGTGAGCAAAAGGCCAGCAAAAGGCCA
GGAACCGTAAAAAGGCCGCGTTGCTGGCGTTTTTCCATAGGCTCCGCCCCCCTGACGAGCATCACAAAAA
TCGACGCTCAAGTCAGAGGTGGCGAAACCCGACAGGACTATAAAGATACCAGGCGTTTCCCCCTGGAAGC
TCCCTCGTGCGCTCTCCTGTTCCGACCCTGCCGCTTACCGGATACCTGTCCGCCTTTCTCCCTTCGGGAA
GCGTGGCGCTTTCTCATAGCTCACGCTGTAGGTATCTCAGTTCGGTGTAGGTCGTTCGCTCCAAGCTGGG
CTGTGTGCACGAACCCCCCGTTCAGCCCGACCGCTGCGCCTTATCCGGTAACTATCGTCTTGAGTCCAAC
CCGGTAAGACACGACTTATCGCCACTGGCAGCAGCCACTGGTAACAGGATTAGCAGAGCGAGGTATGTAG
GCGGTGCTACAGAGTTCTTGAAGTGGTGGCCTAACTACGGCTACACTAGAAGAACAGTATTTGGTATCTG
CGCTCTGCTGAAGCCAGTTACCTTCGGAAAAAGAGTTGGTAGCTCTTGATCCGGCAAACAAACCACCGCT
GGTAGCGGTGGTTTTTTTGTTTGCAAGCAGCAGATTACGCGCAGAAAAAAAGGATCTCAAGAAGATCCTT
TGATCTTTTCTACGGGGTCTGACGCTCAGTGGAACGAAAACTCACGTTAAGGGATTTTGGTCATGAGATT
ATCAAAAAGGATCTTCACCTAGATCCTTTTAAATTAAAAATGAAGTTTTAAATCAATCTAAAGTATATAT
GAGTAAACTTGGTCTGACAGTTACCAATGCTTAATCAGTGAGGCACCTATCTCAGCGATCTGTCTATTTC
GTTCATCCATAGTTGCCTGACTCCCCGTCGTGTAGATAACTACGATACGGGAGGGCTTACCATCTGGCCC
CAGTGCTGCAATGATACCGCGAGACCCACGCTCACCGGCTCCAGATTTATCAGCAATAAACCAGCCAGCC
GGAAGGGCCGAGCGCAGAAGTGGTCCTGCAACTTTATCCGCCTCCATCCAGTCTATTAATTGTTGCCGGG
AAGCTAGAGTAAGTAGTTCGCCAGTTAATAGTTTGCGCAACGTTGTTGCCATTGCTACAGGCATCGTGGT
GTCACGCTCGTCGTTTGGTATGGCTTCATTCAGCTCCGGTTCCCAACGATCAAGGCGAGTTACATGATCC
CCCATGTTGTGCAAAAAAGCGGTTAGCTCCTTCGGTCCTCCGATCGTTGTCAGAAGTAAGTTGGCCGCAG
TGTTATCACTCATGGTTATGGCAGCACTGCATAATTCTCTTACTGTCATGCCATCCGTAAGATGCTTTTC
TGTGACTGGTGAGTACTCAACCAAGTCATTCTGAGAATAGTGTATGCGGCGACCGAGTTGCTCTTGCCCG
GCGTCAATACGGGATAATACCGCGCCACATAGCAGAACTTTAAAAGTGCTCATCATTGGAAAACGTTCTT
CGGGGCGAAAACTCTCAAGGATCTTACCGCTGTTGAGATCCAGTTCGATGTAACCCACTCGTGCACCCAA
CTGATCTTCAGCATCTTTTACTTTCACCAGCGTTTCTGGGTGAGCAAAAACAGGAAGGCAAAATGCCGCA
AAAAAGGGAATAAGGGCGACACGGAAATGTTGAATACTCATACTCTTCCTTTTTCAATATTATTGAAGCA
TTTATCAGGGTTATTGTCTCATGAGCGGATACATATTTGAATGTATTTAGAAAAATAAACAAATAGGGGT
TCCGCGCACATTTCCCCGAAAAGTGCCACCTGACGTCTAAGAAACCATTATTATCATGACATTAACCTAT
AAAAATAGGCGTATCACGAGGCCCTTTCGTCTCGCGCGTTTCGGTGATGACGGTGAAAACCTCTGACACA
TGCAGCTCCCGGAGACGGTCACAGCTTGTCTGTAAGCGGATGCCGGGAGCAGACAAGCCCGTCAGGGCGC
GTCAGCGGGTGTTGGCGGGTGTCGGGGCTGGCTTAACTATGCGGCATCAGAGCAGATTGTACTGAGAGTG
CACCATAACGCATTTAAGCATAAACACGCACTATGCCGTTCTTCTCATGTATATATATATACAGGCAACA
CGCAGATATAGGTGCGACGTGAACAGTGAGCTGTATGTGCGCAGCTCGCGTTGCATTTTCGGAAGCGCTC
GTTTTCGGAAACGCTTTGAAGTTCCTATTCCGAAGTTCCTATTCTCTAGCTAGAAAGTATAGGAACTTCA
GAGCGCTTTTGAAAACCAAAAGCGCTCTGAAGACGCACTTTCAAAAAACCAAAAACGCACCGGACTGTAA
CGAGCTACTAAAATATTGCGAATACCGCTTCCACAAACATTGCTCAAAAGTATCTCTTTGCTATATATCT
CTGTGCTATATCCCTATATAACCTACCCATCCACCTTTCGCTCCTTGAACTTGCATCTAAACTCGACCTC
TACATTTTTTATGTTTATCTCTAGTATTACTCTTTAGACAAAAAAATTGTAGTAAGAACTATTCATAGAG
TGAATCGAAAACAATACGAAAATGTAAACATTTCCTATACGTAGTATATAGAGACAAAATAGAAGAAACC
GTTCATAATTTTCTGACCAATGAAGAATCATCAACGCTATCACTTTCTGTTCACAAAGTATGCGCAATCC
ACATCGGTATAGAATATAATCGGGGATGCCTTTATCTTGAAAAAATGCACCCGCAGCTTCGCTAGTAATC
AGTAAACGCGGGAAGTGGAGTCAGGCTTTTTTTATGGAAGAGAAAATAGACACCAAAGTAGCCTTCTTCT
AACCTTAACGGACCTACAGTGCAAAAAGTTATCAAGAGACTGCATTATAGAGCGCACAAAGGAGAAAAAA
AGTAATCTAAGATGCTTTGTTAGAAAAATAGCGCTCTCGGGATGCATTTTTGTAGAACAAAAAAGAAGTA
TAGATTCTTTGTTGGTAAAATAGCGCTCTCGCGTTGCATTTCTGTTCTGTAAAAATGCAGCTCAGATTCT
TTGTTTGAAAAATTAGCGCTCTCGCGTTGCATTTTTGTTTTACAAAAATGAAGCACAGATTCTTCGTTGG
TAAAATAGCGCTTTCGCGTTGCATTTCTGTTCTGTAAAAATGCAGCTCAGATTCTTTGTTTGAAAAATTA
GCGCTCTCGCGTTGCATTTTTGTTCTACAAAATGAAGCACAGATGCTTCGTTGCTTGCATGCAACTTCTT
TTCTTTTTTTTTCTTTTCTCTCTCCCCCGTTGTTGTCTCACCATATCCGCAATGACAAAAAAATGATGGA
AGACACTAAAGGAAAAAATTAACGACAAAGACAGCACCAACAGATGTCGTTGTTCCAGAGCTGATGAGGG
GTATCTCGAAGCACACGAAACTTTTTCCTTCCTTCATTCACGCACACTACTCTCTAATGAGCAACGGTAT
ACGGCCTTCCTTCCAGTTACTTGAATTTGAAATAAAAAAAAGTTTGCTGTCTTGCTATCAAGTATAAATA
GACCTGCAATTATTAATCTTTTGTTTCCTCGTCATTGTTCTCGTTCCCTTTCTTCCTTGTTTCTTTTTCT
GCACAATATTTCAAGCTATACCAAGCATACAATCAACTCCAAGCTTTGCAAAGATGGATAAAGCGGAATT
AATTCCCGAGCCTCCAAAAAAGAAGAGAAAGGTCGAATTGGGTACCGCCGCCAATTTTAATCAAAGTGGG
AATATTGCTGATAGCTCATTGTCCTTCACTTTCACTAACAGTAGCAACGGTCCGAACCTCATAACAACTC
AAACAAATTCTCAAGCGCTTTCACAACCAATTGCCTCCTCTAACGTTCATGATAACTTCATGAATAATGA
AATCACGGCTAGTAAAATTGATGATGGTAATAATTCAAAACCACTGTCACCTGGTTGGACGGACCAAACT
GCGTATAACGCGTTTGGAATCACTACAGGGATGTTTAATACCACTACAATGGATGATGTATATAACTATC
TATTCGATGATGAAGATACCCCACCAAACCCAAAAAAAGAGATCGAATTCCCGGGGATCGGCCGCTCTAG
CCCTATGAGCCTTAAGTCTGAACGCCGAGGAATTCATGTGGATCAGTCGGAGCTCCTATGCAAGAAAGGA
TGTGGTTACTACGGCAACCCTGCTTGGCAGGGTTTCTGCTCCAAGTGCTGGAGAGAGGAGTACCACAAAG
CCAGGCAGAAGCAGATTCAGGAGGACTGGGAACTGGCAGAGCGACTGCAGCGGGAGGAAGAAGAGGCCTT
TGCCAGCAGTCAGAGCAGCCAAGGTGCCCAATCCCTCACATTTTCCAAGTTTGAAGAGAAGAAAACCAAT
GAGAAGACCCGCAAGGTTACCACAGTGAAGAAATTCTTCAGTGCTTCATCCAGGGTTGGAGCAAAGAAGG
CAGAAATTCAGGAAGCAAAAGCTCCCAGTCCTTCCATAAACCGGCAAACCAGCATTGAAACGGATAGAGT
GTCTAAAGAGTTCATAGAATTTCTCAAGACCTTCCACAAGACAGGCCAAGAAATCTATAAGCAGACCAAG
CTGTTTTTGGAAGCAATGCATTACAAAAGGGACTTAAGTATTGAGGAGCAGTCAGAGTGTACTCAGGATT
TTTACCAGAATGTGGCTGAAAGAATGCAGACTCGTGGAAAAGTGCCTCCAGAAAGAGTTGAGAAGATAAT
GGATCAGATTGAAAAGTACATCATGACTCGTCTCTATAAATATGTGTTCTGTCCAGAAACTACTGATGAT
GAGAAGAAAGATCTTGCTATTCAGAAGAGGATCAGAGCCCTGCACTGGGTTACACCTCAGATGCTTTGTG
TCCCTGTTAATGAAGAAATTCCAGAAGTGTCCGATATGGTGGTGAAAGCAATTACAGATATCATTGAGAT
GGATTCGAAACGTGTGCCCCGGGATAAGTTGGCCTGCATCACCAAGTGCAGCAAGCACATCTTCAATGCC
ATCAAGATCACCAAGAATGAGCCGGCTTCAGCCGACGACTTCTTACCCACACTCATCTACATTGTCTTGA
AGGGCAACCCCCCACGCCTTCAGTCCAACATCCAGTACATCACCCGCTTCTGCAACCCAAGCCGACTGAT
GACGGGTGAGGATGGCTACTATTTCACCAATCTGTGCTGTGCCGTGGCTTTCATTGAGAAATTAGATGCT
CAGTCTTTGAATTTAAGTCAGGAAGATTTTGATCGATACATGTCTGGCCAGACTTCTCCCAGGAAGCAGG
AATCTGAGAATTGGTCTCCTGATGCGTGCTTAGGTGTGAAGCAGATGTATAAGAATTTGGACCTCCTGTC
TCAGTTGAATGAACGACAGGAAAGGATTATGAATGAAGCCAAGAAACTTGAGAAAGACCTCATAGATTGG
ACGGATGGAATCGCAAAAGAGGTTCAAGACATTGTTGAGAAATACCCACTTGAAATTAGACCCCCAAATC
AGTCTGTAGCAGCTATTGACTCTGAAAATGTTGAAAATGATAAACTTCCTCCACCGTTGCAACCTCAAGT
TTATGCAGGATAGGCTCAGACTACCCGGGGGAATCACTAGATCCGTCGACCTGCAGAGATCTATGAA
Features (pLannotate 1.2.2; 18 found; start..end, strand, type, name):
    232..366     +  CDS            ADH1 (fragment): ADH1_YEAST - Also known as ADC1. Experimental evidence at protein level: Swiss-Prot protein existence level 1. This isozyme preferentially catalyzes the conversion of primary unbranched alcohols to their corresponding aldehydes. Also shows activity toward secondary alcohols. From Saccharomyces cerevisiae (strain ATCC 204508 / S288c) (Baker's yeast).
    370..557     +  terminator     ADH1 terminator: S. cerevisiae ADH1; transcription terminator for the S. cerevisiae alcohol dehydrogenase 1 (ADH1) gene
    681..1772    -  CDS            LEU2: LEU3_YEAST - Experimental evidence at protein level: Swiss-Prot protein existence level 1. Catalyzes the oxidation of 3-carboxy-2-hydroxy-4- methylpentanoate (3-isopropylmalate) to 3-carboxy-4-methyl-2- oxopentanoate. The product decarboxylates to 4-methyl-2 oxopentanoate. From Saccharomyces cerevisiae (strain ATCC 204508 / S288c) (Baker's yeast).
   1773..2178    -  promoter       LEU2 promoter: S. cerevisiae LEU2
   2244..2260    -  protein_bind   lac operator: The lac repressor binds to the lac operator to inhibit transcription in E. coli. This inhibition can be relieved by adding lactose or isopropyl-β-D-thiogalactopyranoside (IPTG). lac repressor encoded by lacI
   2268..2298    -  promoter       lac promoter: promoter for the E. coli lac operon
   2313..2334    -  protein_bind   CAP binding site: CAP binding activates transcription in the presence of cAMP. E. coli catabolite activator protein
   2347..2439    -  CDS            lacI (fragment): lac repressor; lacI; The lac repressor binds to the lac operator to inhibit transcription in E. coli. This inhibition can be relieved by adding lactose or isopropyl-β-D-thiogalactopyranoside (IPTG).
   2622..3210    -  rep_origin     ori: high-copy-number ColE1/pMB1/pBR322/pUC origin of replication
   3381..4241    -  CDS            AmpR: β-lactamase; bla; confers resistance to ampicillin, carbenicillin, and related antibiotics
   4242..4346    -  promoter       AmpR promoter: bla
   4441..4476    +  CDS            rop (fragment): Rop protein, which maintains plasmids at low copy number; rop
   4578..4627    +  misc_feature   bom (fragment): basis of mobility region from pBR322
   4628..5792    +  rep_origin     2μ ori: yeast 2μ plasmid origin of replication
   5802..6198    +  promoter       ADH1 promoter: S. cerevisiae ADH1; promoter for alcohol dehydrogenase 1
   6244..6263    +  CDS            SV40 NLS (fragment): nuclear localization signal of SV40 (simian virus 40) large T antigen
   6280..6621    +  CDS            GAL4 activation domain: activation domain of the GAL4 transcriptional activator; Saccharomyces cerevisiae GAL4 (truncated)
   6655..8130    +  CDS            RABGEF1: RABX5_BOVIN - Also known as RABEX5. Experimental evidence at protein level: Swiss-Prot protein existence level 1. Rab effector protein acting as linker between gamma-adaptin and RAB5A. Involved in endocytic membrane fusion and membrane trafficking of recycling endosomes. Stimulates nucleotide exchange on RAB5A. Can act as a ubiquitin ligase. From Bos taurus (Bovine).
