[The description below was written by a language model from this plasmid's Addgene catalogue record and pLannotate feature annotations shown in this document.]
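Description:
pGAD424-Rabex-5 is a yeast two-hybrid "prey" plasmid built on the pGAD424 backbone, an E. coli–yeast shuttle vector of about 8.2 kb. In bacteria it replicates from a high-copy ColE1/pUC-type origin and is selected through the β-lactamase gene conferring ampicillin resistance. In Saccharomyces cerevisiae it is maintained episomally by the 2μ origin and selected by complementation of leucine auxotrophy with the LEU2 marker, which is driven by its own promoter. The feature table also shows small remnants of lac regulatory elements, lacI, rop and bom, which are backbone leftovers with no role in the assay.

The expression cassette uses the yeast ADH1 promoter to drive a single fusion protein, followed by the ADH1 terminator (with a short adjoining fragment of the ADH1 coding region). The fusion consists of an SV40 large T antigen nuclear localization signal, the GAL4 transcriptional activation domain and, at the C-terminal end, bovine Rabex-5 (RABGEF1). Rabex-5 is a guanine nucleotide exchange factor for Rab5 that functions in endocytic membrane trafficking and can also act as a ubiquitin ligase. The roughly 1.5 kb insert was introduced by blunt-end ligation into the filled-in BamHI site, destroying the site on both sides, and a short five-residue linker precedes the Rabex-5 initiation codon.

The NLS directs the fusion to the nucleus. If Rabex-5 binds a partner protein fused to a DNA-binding domain on a companion bait plasmid, the activation domain is recruited to reporter gene promoters and turns on transcription. The construct is intended for such interaction assays, and the associated work concerned Rabex-5 binding to ubiquitin.
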