Addgene plasmid #197043: pGAD424-Rabex-5
Purpose: Expression of GAL4 transcriptional activation domain (AD)-Rabex-5 fusion protein in yeast (yeast two-hybrid assays)
Depositing lab: Juan Bonifacino. Depositing organization: National Institute of Child Health and Human Development (NICHD). Publication: The Rab5 guanine nucleotide exchange factor Rabex-5 binds ubiquitin (Ub) and functions as a Ub ligase through an atypical Ub-interacting motif and a zinc finger domain. Mattera R, Tsai YC, Weissman AM, Bonifacino JS. J Biol Chem. 2006 Mar 10;281(10):6874-83. doi: 10.1074/jbc.M509939200. Epub 2006 Jan 5. PubMed 16407276.
Backbone
  Vector backbone: pGAD424
  Backbone size w/o insert (bp): 6665
  Total vector size (bp): 8189
  Vector type: Yeast Expression
  Selectable markers: LEU2
Growth in bacteria
  Bacterial resistance: Ampicillin, 100 μg/mL
  Growth temperature: 37°C
  Growth strain: DH5alpha
  Copy number: Unknown
Gene/Insert
  Gene/Insert name: Rabex-5
  Species: B. taurus (bovine)
  Insert size (bp): 1527
  Entrez Gene: RABGEF1 (a.k.a. RABEX5)
  Promoter: ADH1
  Tag / fusion protein: GAL4 transcriptional activation domain (AD) fragment (N terminal on backbone)
  Cloning method: Restriction Enzyme; 5′ cloning site BamH1 (destroyed during cloning); 3′ cloning site BamH1 (destroyed during cloning)
  Sequencing primers: 5′ GAL4 transcriptional activation domain forward; 3′ GAL4 transcriptional activation domain reverse
Terms and licenses: Academic/Nonprofit Terms; Industry Terms: Not Available to Industry
Depositor comments: NotI/SpeI fragment encoding Rabex-5 was polished wIth T4 DNA polymerse and subcloned into pGAD424 digested with BamH1 and also polished wIth T4 DNA polymerase. Insert contains an additional N-terminal GRSSP sequence preceding the Rabex-5 initiation codon.
How to cite: pGAD424-Rabex-5 was a gift from Juan Bonifacino (Addgene plasmid # 197043 ; http://n2t.net/addgene:197043 ; RRID:Addgene_197043)
